>Addgene plasmid #207461 | pET19-TdTc302 | addgene full sequence | sequence record 407790 | Addgene NGS Result
TTCTTGAAGACGAAAGGGCCTCGTGATACGCCTATTTTTATAGGTTAATGTCATGATAATAATGGTTTCT
TAGACGTCAGGTGGCACTTTTCGGGGAAATGTGCGCGGAACCCCTATTTGTTTATTTTTCTAAATACATT
CAAATATGTATCCGCTCATGAGACAATAACCCTGATAAATGCTTCAATAATATTGAAAAAGGAAGAGTAT
GAGTATTCAACATTTCCGTGTCGCCCTTATTCCCTTTTTTGCGGCATTTTGCCTTCCTGTTTTTGCTCAC
CCAGAAACGCTGGTGAAAGTAAAAGATGCTGAAGATCAGTTGGGTGCACGAGTGGGTTACATCGAACTGG
ATCTCAACAGCGGTAAGATCCTTGAGAGTTTTCGCCCCGAAGAACGTTTTCCAATGATGAGCACTTTTAA
AGTTCTGCTATGTGGCGCGGTATTATCCCGTGTTGACGCCGGGCAAGAGCAACTCGGTCGCCGCATACAC
TATTCTCAGAATGACTTGGTTGAGTACTCACCAGTCACAGAAAAGCATCTTACGGATGGCATGACAGTAA
GAGAATTATGCAGTGCTGCCATAACCATGAGTGATAACACTGCGGCCAACTTACTTCTGACAACGATCGG
AGGACCGAAGGAGCTAACCGCTTTTTTGCACAACATGGGGGATCATGTAACTCGCCTTGATCGTTGGGAA
CCGGAGCTGAATGAAGCCATACCAAACGACGAGCGTGACACCACGATGCCTGCAGCAATGGCAACAACGT
TGCGCAAACTATTAACTGGCGAACTACTTACTCTAGCTTCCCGGCAACAATTAATAGACTGGATGGAGGC
GGATAAAGTTGCAGGACCACTTCTGCGCTCGGCCCTTCCGGCTGGCTGGTTTATTGCTGATAAATCTGGA
GCCGGTGAGCGTGGGTCTCGCGGTATCATTGCAGCACTGGGGCCAGATGGTAAGCCCTCCCGTATCGTAG
TTATCTACACGACGGGGAGTCAGGCAACTATGGATGAACGAAATAGACAGATCGCTGAGATAGGTGCCTC
ACTGATTAAGCATTGGTAACTGTCAGACCAAGTTTACTCATATATACTTTAGATTGATTTAAAACTTCAT
TTTTAATTTAAAAGGATCTAGGTGAAGATCCTTTTTGATAATCTCATGACCAAAATCCCTTAACGTGAGT
TTTCGTTCCACTGAGCGTCAGACCCCGTAGAAAAGATCAAAGGATCTTCTTGAGATCCTTTTTTTCTGCG
CGTAATCTGCTGCTTGCAAACAAAAAAACCACCGCTACCAGCGGTGGTTTGTTTGCCGGATCAAGAGCTA
CCAACTCTTTTTCCGAAGGTAACTGGCTTCAGCAGAGCGCAGATACCAAATACTGTCCTTCTAGTGTAGC
CGTAGTTAGGCCACCACTTCAAGAACTCTGTAGCACCGCCTACATACCTCGCTCTGCCAATCCTGTTACC
AGTGGCTGCTGCCAGTGGCGATAAGTCGTGTCTTACCGGGTTGGACTCAAGACGATAGTTACCGGATAAG
GCGCAGCGGTCGGGCTGAACGGGGGGTTCGTGCACACAGCCCAGCTTGGAGCGAACGACCTACACCGAAC
TGAGATACCTACAGCGTGAGCTATGAGAAAGCGCCACGCTTCCCGAAGGGAGAAAGGCGGACAGGTATCC
GGTAAGCGGCAGGGTCGGAACAGGAGAGCGCACGAGGGAGCTTCCAGGGGGAAACGCCTGGTATCTTTAT
AGTCCTGTCGGGTTTCGCCACCTCTGACTTGAGCGTCGATTTTTGTGATGCTCGTCAGGGGGGCGGAGCC
TATGGAAAAACGCCAGCAACGCGGCCTTTTTACGGTTCCTGGCCTTTTGCTGGCCTTTTGCTCACATGTT
CTTTCCTGCGTTATCCCCTGATTCTGTGGATAACCGTATTACCGCCTTTGAGTGAGCTGATACCGCTCGC
CGCAGCCGAACGACCGAGCGCAGCGAGTCAGTGAGCGAGGAAGCGGAGAGTGCCTGATGCGGTATTTTCT
CCTTACGCATCTGTGCGGTATTTCACACCGCAATGGTGCACTCTCAGTACAATCTGCTCTGATGCCGCAT
AGTTAAGCCAGTATACACTCCGCTATCGCTACGTGACTGGGTCATGGCTGCGCCCCGACACCCGCCAACA
CCCGCTGACGCGCCCTGACGGGCTTGTCTGCTCCCGGCATCCGCTTACAGACAAGCTGTGACCGTCTCCG
GGAGCTGCATGTGTCAGAGGTTTTCACCGTCATCACCGAAACGCGCGAGGCAGCTGCGGTAAAGCTCATC
AGCGTGGTCGTGAAGCGATTCACAGATGTCTGCCTGTTCATCCGCGTCCAGCTCGTTGAGTTTCTCCAGA
AGCGTTAATGTCTGGCTTCTGATAAAGCGGGCCATGTTAAGGGCGGTTTTTTCCTGTTTGGTCACTGATG
CCTCCGTGTAAGGGGGATTTCTGTTCATGGGGGTAATGATACCGATGAAACGAGAGAGGATGCTCACGAT
ACGGGTTACTGATGATGAACATGCCCGGTTACTGGAACGTTGTGAGGGTAAACAACTGGCGGTATGGATG
CGGCGGGACCAGAGAAAAATCACTCAGGGTCAATGCCAGCGCTTCGTTAATACAGATGTAGGTGTTCCAC
AGGGTAGCCAGCAGCATCCTGCGATGCAGATCCGGAACATAATGGTGCAGGGCGCTGACTTCCGCGTTTC
CAGACTTTACGAAACACGGAAACCGAAGACCATTCATGTTGTTGCTCAGGTCGCAGACGTTTTGCAGCAG
CAGTCGCTTCACGTTCGCTCGCGTATCGGTGATTCATTCTGCTAACCAGTAAGGCAACCCCGCCAGCCTA
GCCGGGTCCTCAACGACAGGAGCACGATCATGCGCACCCGTGGCCAGGACCCAACGCTGCCCGAGATGCG
CCGCGTGCGGCTGCTGGAGATGGCGGACGCGATGGATATGTTCTGCCAAGGGTTGGTTTGCGCATTCACA
GTTCTCCGCAAGAATTGATTGGCTCCAATTCTTGGAGTGGTGAATCCGTTAGCGAGGTGCCGCCGGCTTC
CATTCAGGTCGAGGTGGCCCGGCTCCATGCACCGCGACGCAACGCGGGGAGGCAGACAAGGTATAGGGCG
GCGCCTACAATCCATGCCAACCCGTTCCATGTGCTCGCCGAGGCGGCATAAATCGCCGTGACGATCAGCG
GTCCAATGATCGAAGTTAGGCTGGTAAGAGCCGCGAGCGATCCTTGAAGCTGTCCCTGATGGTCGTCATC
TACCTGCCTGGACAGCATGGCCTGCAACGCGGGCATCCCGATGCCGCCGGAAGCGAGAAGAATCATAATG
GGGAAGGCCATCCAGCCTCGCGTCGCGAACGCCAGCAAGACGTAGCCCAGCGCGTCGGCCGCCATGCCGG
CGATAATGGCCTGCTTCTCGCCGAAACGTTTGGTGGCGGGACCAGTGACGAAGGCTTGAGCGAGGGCGTG
CAAGATTCCGAATACCGCAAGCGACAGGCCGATCATCGTCGCGCTCCAGCGAAAGCGGTCCTCGCCGAAA
ATGACCCAGAGCGCTGCCGGCACCTGTCCTACGAGTTGCATGATAAAGAAGACAGTCATAAGTGCGGCGA
CGATAGTCATGCCCCGCGCCCACCGGAAGGAGCTGACTGGGTTGAAGGCTCTCAAGGGCATCGGTCGAGA
TCCCGGTGCCTAATGAGTGAGCTAACTTACATTAATTGCGTTGCGCTCACTGCCCGCTTTCCAGTCGGGA
AACCTGTCGTGCCAGCTGCATTAATGAATCGGCCAACGCGCGGGGAGAGGCGGTTTGCGTATTGGGCGCC
AGGGTGGTTTTTCTTTTCACCAGTGAGACGGGCAACAGCTGATTGCCCTTCACCGCCTGGCCCTGAGAGA
GTTGCAGCAAGCGGTCCACGCTGGTTTGCCCCAGCAGGCGAAAATCCTGTTTGATGGTGGTTAACGGCGG
GATATAACATGAGCTGTCTTCGGTATCGTCGTATCCCACTACCGAGATATCCGCACCAACGCGCAGCCCG
GACTCGGTAATGGCGCGCATTGCGCCCAGCGCCATCTGATCGTTGGCAACCAGCATCGCAGTGGGAACGA
TGCCCTCATTCAGCATTTGCATGGTTTGTTGAAAACCGGACATGGCACTCCAGTCGCCTTCCCGTTCCGC
TATCGGCTGAATTTGATTGCGAGTGAGATATTTATGCCAGCCAGCCAGACGCAGACGCGCCGAGACAGAA
CTTAATGGGCCCGCTAACAGCGCGATTTGCTGGTGACCCAATGCGACCAGATGCTCCACGCCCAGTCGCG
TACCGTCTTCATGGGAGAAAATAATACTGTTGATGGGTGTCTGGTCAGAGACATCAAGAAATAACGCCGG
AACATTAGTGCAGGCAGCTTCCACAGCAATGGCATCCTGGTCATCCAGCGGATAGTTAATGATCAGCCCA
CTGACGCGTTGCGCGAGAAGATTGTGCACCGCCGCTTTACAGGCTTCGACGCCGCTTCGTTCTACCATCG
ACACCACCACGCTGGCACCCAGTTGATCGGCGCGAGATTTAATCGCCGCGACAATTTGCGACGGCGCGTG
CAGGGCCAGACTGGAGGTGGCAACGCCAATCAGCAACGACTGTTTGCCCGCCAGTTGTTGTGCCACGCGG
TTGGGAATGTAATTCAGCTCCGCCATCGCCGCTTCCACTTTTTCCCGCGTTTTCGCAGAAACGTGGCTGG
CCTGGTTCACCACGCGGGAAACGGTCTGATAAGAGACACCGGCATACTCTGCGACATCGTATAACGTTAC
TGGTTTCACATTAACCACCCTGAATTGACTCTCTTCCGGGCGCTATCATGCCATACCGCGAAAGGTTTTG
CGCCATTCGATGGTGTCCGGGATCTCGACGCTCTCCCTTATGCGACTCCTGCATTAGGAAGCAGCCCAGT
AGTAGGTTGAGGCCGTTGAGCACCGCCGCCGCAAGGAATGGTGCATGCAAGGAGATGGCGCCCAACAGTC
CCCCGGCCACGGGGCCTGCCACCATACCCACGCCGAAACAAGCGCTCATGAGCCCGAAGTGGCGAGCCCG
ATCTTCCCCATCGGTGATGTCGGCGATATAGGCGCCAGCAACCGCACCTGTGGCGCCGGTGATGCCGGCC
ACGATGCGTCCGGCGTAGAGGATCGAGATCTCGATCCCGCGAAATTAATACGACTCACTATAGGGGAATT
GTGAGCGGATAACAATTCCCCTCTAGAAATAATTTTGTTTAACTTTAAGAAGGAGATATACCATGGGCCA
TCATCATCATCATCATCATCATCATCACAGCAGCGGCCATATCGACGACGACGACAAGCATATGTCACCG
AGTCCCGTTCCGGGTAGCCAGAACGTCCCTGCTCCGGCCGTGAAGAAGATCTCGCAGTACGCCTGCCAAC
GGCGGACCACTCTTAATAATTATAACCAACTGTTTACAGATGCGCTGGACATCTTAGCTGAAAACGATGA
GTTGCGTGAGAACGAGGGAAGTGCCCTTGCTTTCATGCGTGCGTCATCAGTTCTGAAGAGTTTACCTTTC
CCTATAACGAGTATGAAAGACACGGAGGGCATTCCCTCCTTAGGGGACAAAGTTAAGTCTATTATAGAAG
GGATAATTGAGGACGGTGAGAGTTCAGAAGCGAAGGCGGTACTGAATGACGAGCGTTACAAATCGTTCAA
GCTGTTTACATCGGTCTTCGGTGTGGGATTGAAGACTGCCGAAAAGTGGTTTAGAATGGGCTTTAGAACC
TTGAGCAAGATACAGAGCGACAAGTCGCTGCGTTTCACGCAAATGCAAAAGGCAGGTTTCTTGTACTACG
AGGACCTGGTCTCCTGTGTTAATAGACCTGAGGCCGAGGCGGTCTCCATGCTTGTAAAAGAAGCAGTTGT
TACGTTTTTGCCGGATGCTTTGGTGACCATGACCGGCGGCTTCCGTAGAGGGAAGATGACTGGGCATGAT
GTGGATTTCCTGATTACCTCCCCGGAGGCCACGGAGGACGAAGAGCAGCAGTTACTTCATAAAGTCACAG
ATTTCTGGAAACAGCAAGGGCTTTTACTTTATGCCGACATCTTGGAGTCTACATTTGAAAAGTTTAAACA
ACCATCGCGCAAAGTTGATGCTCTTGACCACTTTCAGAAGTGCTTCCTGATATTGAAGTTGGATCATGGT
CGGGTGCACTCAGAGAAGTCTGGCCAGCAGGAGGGCAAAGGCTGGAAGGCAATACGGGTTGATCTTGTGA
TGTCTCCCTATGACCGTAGAGCCTTTGCATTGCTTGGGTGGACGGGTTCCCGCCAATTTGAAAGAGATTT
AAGACGTTATGCCACCCACGAAAGAAAAATGATGCTGGATAACCACGCACTGTATGACCGCACAAAGCGG
GTGTTTCTTGAGGCGGAGTCAGAAGAAGAGATCTTTGCGCACTTAGGTTTAGACTACATCGAGCCGTGGG
AACGTAACGCCTAATAAGGATCCGGCTGCTAACAAAGCCCGAAAGGAAGCTGAGTTGGCTGCTGCCACCG
CTGAGCAATAACTAGCATAACCCCTTGGGGCCTCTAAACGGGTCTTGAGGGGTTTTTTGCTGAAAGGAGG
AACTATATCCGGATATCCCGCAAGAGGCCCGGCAGTACCGGCATAACCAAGCCTATGCCTACAGCATCCA
GGGTGACGGTGCCGAGGATGACGATGAGCGCATTGTTAGATTTCATACACGGTGCCTGACTGCGTTAGCA
ATTTAACTGTGATAAACTACCGCATTAAAGCTTATCGATGATAAGCTGTCAAACATGAGAA
Features (pLannotate 1.2.2; 20 found; start..end, strand, type, name):
    104..208     +  promoter       AmpR promoter: bla
    209..1069    +  CDS            AmpR: β-lactamase; bla; confers resistance to ampicillin, carbenicillin, and related antibiotics
   1240..1828    +  rep_origin     ori: high-copy-number ColE1/pMB1/pBR322/pUC origin of replication
   2013..2152    -  misc_feature   bom: basis of mobility region from pBR322
   2254..2445    -  CDS            rop: Rop protein, which maintains plasmids at low copy number; rop
   2462..2842    +  CDS            YPB1_ECOLX: Protein predicted: Swiss-Prot protein existence level 4. From Escherichia coli.
   3084..3708    -  CDS            TcR (fragment): tetracycline efflux protein; tet; confers resistance to tetracycline
   3723..3744    -  protein_bind   CAP binding site: CAP binding activates transcription in the presence of cAMP. E. coli catabolite activator protein
   3757..4839    -  CDS            lacI: lac repressor; lacI; The lac repressor binds to the lac operator to inhibit transcription in E. coli. This inhibition can be relieved by adding lactose or isopropyl-β-D-thiogalactopyranoside (IPTG).
   4844..4917    -  promoter       lacI promoter (fragment): lacI
   4925..5204    -  CDS            TcR (fragment): tetracycline efflux protein; tet; confers resistance to tetracycline
   5226..5244    +  promoter       T7 promoter: promoter for bacteriophage T7 RNA polymerase
   5245..5269    +  protein_bind   lac operator: The lac repressor binds to the lac operator to inhibit transcription in E. coli. This inhibition can be relieved by adding lactose or isopropyl-β-D-thiogalactopyranoside (IPTG). lac repressor encoded by lacI
   5284..5306    +  RBS            RBS: efficient ribosome binding site from bacteriophage T7 gene 10 (Olins and Rangwala, 1989)
   5319..5336    +  CDS            capTEV™ (fragment): composite tag for in vivo biotinylation, TEV protease cleavage, and 6xHis tagging
   5373..6521    +  CDS            Dntt (fragment): TDT_MOUSE - Also known as Tdt. Experimental evidence at protein level: Swiss-Prot protein existence level 1. [Isoform TDT-L]: 3'-to-5' DNA exonuclease. Involved in the generation of diversity in the antigen-binding region of immunoglobulin heavy and light chains and T-cell receptors during B- and T-cell development. Acts on single-stranded and double-stranded DNA with 3' or 5' extensions, but not on double-stranded DNA with blunt ends. Attenuates not only isoform TDT-S-catalyzed N addition, but also P (palindromic) addition in coding joins (PubMed:11938351). Lacks terminal transferase activity
   6535..6584    +  CDS            SET1 (fragment): solubility-enhancement tag derived from T7 phage gene 10B
   6592..6639    +  terminator     T7 terminator: transcription terminator for bacteriophage T7 RNA polymerase
   6662..6766    -  CDS            TcR (fragment): tetracycline efflux protein; tet; confers resistance to tetracycline
   6814..6842    -  promoter       tet promoter: E. coli promoter for tetracycline efflux protein gene
