[The description below was written by a language model from this plasmid's Addgene catalogue record and pLannotate feature annotations shown in this document.]
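Description:
pET19-TdTc302 is a 6,851 nt bacterial expression plasmid built on the pET19 backbone for producing an engineered mouse terminal deoxynucleotidyl transferase (TdT, gene Dntt) in E. coli. It is selected with ampicillin through the bla β-lactamase gene and replicates from a pBR322-type ColE1/pMB1 origin. The adjacent rop gene and bom region keep it at the low copy number noted in the record. Several fragments of the tetracycline resistance gene and its promoter also appear in the annotation. These are remnants of the pBR322 ancestry, interrupted by the expression cassette and lacI, and they do not provide a working marker.

Expression follows the standard pET design: a T7 promoter followed by a lac operator, the phage T7 gene 10 ribosome binding site, the coding sequence and a T7 terminator. The plasmid also carries lacI, so transcription stays repressed until IPTG is added in a host that supplies T7 RNA polymerase. The insert is annotated as a fragment of mouse Dntt of about 1.15 kb, so it appears to be less than the full-length protein, and it carries an N-terminal 10xHis tag for metal-affinity purification. A short upstream hit labelled capTEV probably reflects this histidine stretch. The small SET1 match just before the terminator is likely backbone-derived sequence rather than a deliberate fusion.

The variant carries Cys188Ala, Cys216Ser, Cys378Ala and Cys438Ser substitutions, leaving a single surface-exposed cysteine at residue 302. A unique accessible thiol of this kind allows site-specific chemical attachment. This fits the associated work on de novo DNA synthesis using polymerase–nucleotide conjugates.
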