Addgene plasmid #207461: pET19-TdTc302
Purpose: Bacterial expression of Terminal deoxynucleotidyl transferase (TdT) cysteine variant. Only one surface-exposed cysteine, at residue 302
Depositing lab: Jay Keasling. Depositing organization: Lawrence Berkeley National Laboratory. Publication: De novo DNA synthesis using polymerase-nucleotide conjugates. Palluk S, Arlow DH, de Rond T, Barthel S, Kang JS, Bector R, Baghdassarian HM, Truong AN, Kim PW, Singh AK, Hillson NJ, Keasling JD. Nat Biotechnol. 2018 Aug;36(7):645-650. doi: 10.1038/nbt.4173. Epub 2018 Jun 18. PubMed 29912208.
Backbone
  Vector backbone: pET19
  Vector type: Bacterial Expression
Growth in bacteria
  Bacterial resistance: Ampicillin, 100 μg/mL
  Growth temperature: 37°C
  Growth strain: DH10B
  Copy number: Low Copy
Gene/Insert
  Gene/Insert name: TdTc302
  Species: M. musculus (mouse)
  Mutation: Cys188Ala, Cys216Ser, Cys378Ala, and Cys438Ser
  Entrez Gene: Dntt (a.k.a. Tdt)
  Tag / fusion protein: 10xHis (N terminal on insert)
  Cloning method: Unknown
Terms and licenses: Academic/Nonprofit Terms; Industry Terms: Not Available to Industry
How to cite: pET19-TdTc302 was a gift from Jay Keasling (Addgene plasmid # 207461 ; http://n2t.net/addgene:207461 ; RRID:Addgene_207461)
